Addgene plasmid #98801: MSP577
Purpose: Expression Vector
Depositing lab: David Liu. Depositing organization: Harvard University. Publication: Phage-assisted continuous evolution of proteases with altered substrate specificity. Packer MS, Rees HA, Liu DR. Nat Commun. 2017 Oct 16;8(1):956. doi: 10.1038/s41467-017-01055-9. PubMed 29038472.
Backbone
  Vector backbone: pBR322
  Backbone manufacturer: ATCC
  Vector type: Bacterial Expression
Growth in bacteria
  Bacterial resistance: Kanamycin, 50 μg/mL
  Growth temperature: 37°C
  Growth strain: DH5alpha
  Copy number: High Copy
Gene/Insert
  Gene/Insert name: pET28 MBP-HNLYFQS-TEV I138T, N171D, N176T
  Species: Synthetic
  Mutation: I138T, N171D, N176T
  Cloning method: Unknown
Terms and licenses: Academic/Nonprofit Terms; Industry Terms: Not Available to Industry
How to cite: MSP577 was a gift from David Liu (Addgene plasmid # 98801 ; http://n2t.net/addgene:98801 ; RRID:Addgene_98801)
