[The description below was written by a language model from this plasmid's Addgene catalogue record and pLannotate feature annotations shown in this document.]
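Description:
MSP577 is a 7.1 kb bacterial expression plasmid of the pET28 type, catalogued with a pBR322 backbone. It was built to produce a triple-mutant tobacco etch virus (TEV) protease in E. coli. It replicates from a ColE1/pBR322-family origin accompanied by the rop gene and the bom mobility region. The catalogue lists it as high copy, although rop normally moderates copy number. Selection is by kanamycin through the aph(3')-Ia aminoglycoside phosphotransferase gene. An f1 origin is also present, along with short tetracycline-resistance remnants from the pBR322 lineage that are fragments only and not functional markers.

The expression cassette is driven by a T7 promoter with an adjacent lac operator and the T7 gene 10 ribosome binding site, and it ends at the T7 terminator. A plasmid-borne lacI gene supplies the repressor, so expression is IPTG-inducible in a host that provides T7 RNA polymerase. The open reading frame encodes cytosolic maltose binding protein (no signal sequence) fused to TEV protease carrying I138T, N171D and N176T, followed by a C-terminal histidine tag for affinity purification. A short annotated fragment of a T7 gene 10B-derived solubility tag follows the histidine tag.

Per the insert name, the two domains are joined by the sequence HNLYFQS, a variant of the canonical TEV recognition site. This arrangement presumably allows the protease to release itself from the MBP solubility partner if it accepts that substrate. The associated work concerns phage-assisted continuous evolution of proteases with altered substrate specificity. The plasmid therefore most likely serves to express and purify an evolved or intermediate TEV variant for biochemical characterisation, though the record itself states only "expression vector".
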