Features (pLannotate 1.2.2; 21 found; start..end, strand, type, name):
     26..73      -  terminator     T7 terminator: transcription terminator for bacteriophage T7 RNA polymerase
     81..130     -  CDS            SET1 (fragment): solubility-enhancement tag derived from T7 phage gene 10B
    140..157     -  CDS            9xHis (fragment): 9xHis affinity tag
    161..868     -  CDS            TEV protease: tobacco etch virus protease (Kapust et al., 2001)
    867..886     -  CDS            capTEV™ (fragment): composite tag for in vivo biotinylation, TEV protease cleavage, and 6xHis tagging
    926..2026    -  CDS            MBP: maltose binding protein from E. coli; malE (mutated); This version of the gene does not encode a signal sequence, so MBP will remain in the cytosol.
   2032..2054    -  RBS            RBS: efficient ribosome binding site from bacteriophage T7 gene 10 (Olins and Rangwala, 1989)
   2069..2093    -  protein_bind   lac operator: The lac repressor binds to the lac operator to inhibit transcription in E. coli. This inhibition can be relieved by adding lactose or isopropyl-β-D-thiogalactopyranoside (IPTG). lac repressor encoded by lacI
   2094..2112    -  promoter       T7 promoter: promoter for bacteriophage T7 RNA polymerase
   2134..2413    +  CDS            TcR (fragment): tetracycline efflux protein; tet; confers resistance to tetracycline
   2421..2498    +  promoter       lacI promoter: lacI
   2499..3581    +  CDS            lacI: lac repressor; lacI; The lac repressor binds to the lac operator to inhibit transcription in E. coli. This inhibition can be relieved by adding lactose or isopropyl-β-D-thiogalactopyranoside (IPTG).
   3594..3615    +  protein_bind   CAP binding site: CAP binding activates transcription in the presence of cAMP. E. coli catabolite activator protein
   3630..3921    +  CDS            TcR (fragment): tetracycline efflux protein; tet; confers resistance to tetracycline
   3993..4373    -  CDS            YPB1_ECOLX: Protein predicted: Swiss-Prot protein existence level 4. From Escherichia coli.
   4390..4581    +  CDS            rop: Rop protein, which maintains plasmids at low copy number; rop
   4683..4822    +  misc_feature   bom: basis of mobility region from pBR322
   5008..5596    -  rep_origin     ori: high-copy-number ColE1/pMB1/pBR322/pUC origin of replication
   5718..6533    +  CDS            KanR: aminoglycoside phosphotransferase; aph(3')-Ia; confers resistance to kanamycin in bacteria or G418 (Geneticin®) in eukaryotes
   6542..6599    -  promoter       AmpR promoter (fragment): bla
   6652..7080    -  rep_origin     f1 ori (sequence partly withheld): f1 bacteriophage origin of replication; arrow indicates direction of (+) strand synthesis
>Addgene plasmid #98801 | MSP577 | addgene full sequence | sequence record 182913 | Addgene NGS Result
ATCCGGATATAGTTCCTCCTTTCAGCAAAAAACCCCTCAAGACCCGTTTAGAGGCCCCAAGGGGTTATGC
TAGTTATTGCTCAGCGGTGGCAGCAGCCAACTCAGCTTCCTTTCGGGCTTTGTTAGCAGCCGGATCTCAG
TGGTGGTGGTGGTGGTGTTAATTCATGAGTTGAGTCGCTTCCTTAACTGGCTGAAAAGGCTCTTCAGGTT
TCACCATGAAAACTTTATGGCCCCCCCACAATACTGAGTCAGCATTTAATCGCCAACCACTAACCCACTG
CTGCGCCTCCTGATTTGTCAACAATTCCATGAAGTTTTTCGGCACGCTTGTGAAATAATTAGTTGTGTTG
GTGAAATCCGATGCTGAGTGTATACCAACAATGAACCCATCTCTAGTTGATACTAATGGACTGCCACACT
GCCCATCCTTGGTTTGAATCCAATGCTTCCAGAATGTGCCATCAGATGAAGGGAATGTGCAACTAGTGTC
TGACACCATGCTAGACATGCTCTTAGTTTGGAAGTTGGTTGTCACAAGACATATGCGCTCTTCCCTTTGT
GGCTCTCTAAATTTCAGCTTTTGAGGAAATGGTGGGAAATCCTTAGGCATGCGAATAATTATCATGTCCC
TCCCATCAATGAGGTGTTGTTGCAAAGTCGTGGTGTTCTTGACCTTGAATACACCATGTAGTGATTGGAC
CAACAGTGTTCCATTATTTCTTCTAAACAAGTGCTTGTTTGTAATGATGAAGGGACCAAATCCAATACCA
TACAACGATGTTGTGTGCCCATCAGATTCATTCGTCAAATGACAAATGGTGCTCGATATCGGGTTGTAAT
CACGCGGCCCCTTAAACAAGCTTTCTCCATGATGATGATGATGATGATGACTTTGAAAATAAAGATTATG
TCCCGAGCTCGAATTAGTCTGCGCGTCTTTCAGGGCTTCATCGACAGTCTGACGACCGCTGGCGGCGTTG
ATCACCGCAGTACGCACGGCATACCAGAAAGCGGACATCTGCGGGATGTTCGGCATGATTTCACCTTTCT
GGGCGTTTTCCATGGTGGCGGCAATACGTGGATCTTTCGCCAACTCTTCCTCGTAAGACTTCAGCGCTAC
GGCACCCAGCGGTTTGTCTTTATTAACCGCTTCCAGACCTTCATCAGTCAGCAGATAGTTTTCGAGGAAC
TCTTTTGCCAGCTCTTTGTTCGGACTGGCGGCGTTAATACCTGCGCTCAGCACGCCAACGAACGGTTTGG
ATGGTTGACCCTTGAAGGTCGGCAGTACCGTTACACCATAATTCACTTTGCTGGTGTCGATGTTGGACCA
TGCCCACGGGCCGTTGATGGTCATCGCTGTTTCGCCTTTATTAAAGGCAGCTTCTGCGATGGAGTAATCG
GTGTCTGCATTCATGTGTTTGTTTTTAATCAGGTCAACCAGGAAGGTCAGACCCGCTTTCGCGCCAGCGT
TATCCACGCCCACGTCTTTAATGTCGTACTTGCCGTTTTCATACTTGAACGCATAACCCCCGTCAGCAGC
AATCAGCGGCCAGGTGAAGTACGGTTCTTGCAGGTTGAACATCAGCGCGCTCTTACCTTTCGCTTTCAGT
TCTTTATCCAGCGCCGGGATCTCTTCCCAGGTTTTTGGCGGGTTCGGCAGCAGATCTTTGTTATAAATCA
GCGATAACGCTTCAACAGCGATCGGGTAAGCAATCAGCTTGCCGTTGTAACGTACGGCATCCCAGGTAAA
CGGATACAGCTTGTCCTGGAACGCTTTGTCCGGGGTGATTTCAGCCAACAGGCCAGATTGAGCGTAGCCA
CCAAAGCGGTCGTGTGCCCAGAAGATAATGTCAGGGCCATCGCCAGTTGCCGCAACCTGTGGGAATTTCT
CTTCCAGTTTATCCGGATGCTCAACGGTGACTTTAATTCCGGTATCTTTCTCGAATTTCTTACCGACTTC
AGCGAGACCGTTATAGCCTTTATCGCCGTTAATCCAGATTACCAGTTTACCTTCTTCGATTTTCATGTAT
ATCTCCTTCTTAAAGTTAAACAAAATTATTTCTAGAGGGGAATTGTTATCCGCTCACAATTCCCCTATAG
TGAGTCGTATTAATTTCGCGGGATCGAGATCTCGATCCTCTACGCCGGACGCATCGTGGCCGGCATCACC
GGCGCCACAGGTGCGGTTGCTGGCGCCTATATCGCCGACATCACCGATGGGGAAGATCGGGCTCGCCACT
TCGGGCTCATGAGCGCTTGTTTCGGCGTGGGTATGGTGGCAGGCCCCGTGGCCGGGGGACTGTTGGGCGC
CATCTCCTTGCATGCACCATTCCTTGCGGCGGCGGTGCTCAACGGCCTCAACCTACTACTGGGCTGCTTC
CTAATGCAGGAGTCGCATAAGGGAGAGCGTCGAGATCCCGGACACCATCGAATGGCGCAAAACCTTTCGC
GGTATGGCATGATAGCGCCCGGAAGAGAGTCAATTCAGGGTGGTGAATGTGAAACCAGTAACGTTATACG
ATGTCGCAGAGTATGCCGGTGTCTCTTATCAGACCGTTTCCCGCGTGGTGAACCAGGCCAGCCACGTTTC
TGCGAAAACGCGGGAAAAAGTGGAAGCGGCGATGGCGGAGCTGAATTACATTCCCAACCGCGTGGCACAA
CAACTGGCGGGCAAACAGTCGTTGCTGATTGGCGTTGCCACCTCCAGTCTGGCCCTGCACGCGCCGTCGC
AAATTGTCGCGGCGATTAAATCTCGCGCCGATCAACTGGGTGCCAGCGTGGTGGTGTCGATGGTAGAACG
AAGCGGCGTCGAAGCCTGTAAAGCGGCGGTGCACAATCTTCTCGCGCAACGCGTCAGTGGGCTGATCATT
AACTATCCGCTGGATGACCAGGATGCCATTGCTGTGGAAGCTGCCTGCACTAATGTTCCGGCGTTATTTC
TTGATGTCTCTGACCAGACACCCATCAACAGTATTATTTTCTCCCATGAAGACGGTACGCGACTGGGCGT
GGAGCATCTGGTCGCATTGGGTCACCAGCAAATCGCGCTGTTAGCGGGCCCATTAAGTTCTGTCTCGGCG
CGTCTGCGTCTGGCTGGCTGGCATAAATATCTCACTCGCAATCAAATTCAGCCGATAGCGGAACGGGAAG
GCGACTGGAGTGCCATGTCCGGTTTTCAACAAACCATGCAAATGCTGAATGAGGGCATCGTTCCCACTGC
GATGCTGGTTGCCAACGATCAGATGGCGCTGGGCGCAATGCGCGCCATTACCGAGTCCGGGCTGCGCGTT
GGTGCGGATATCTCGGTAGTGGGATACGACGATACCGAAGACAGCTCATGTTATATCCCGCCGTTAACCA
CCATCAAACAGGATTTTCGCCTGCTGGGGCAAACCAGCGTGGACCGCTTGCTGCAACTCTCTCAGGGCCA
GGCGGTGAAGGGCAATCAGCTGTTGCCCGTCTCACTGGTGAAAAGAAAAACCACCCTGGCGCCCAATACG
CAAACCGCCTCTCCCCGCGCGTTGGCCGATTCATTAATGCAGCTGGCACGACAGGTTTCCCGACTGGAAA
GCGGGCAGTGAGCGCAACGCAATTAATGTAAGTTAGCTCACTCATTAGGCACCGGGATCTCGACCGATGC
CCTTGAGAGCCTTCAACCCAGTCAGCTCCTTCCGGTGGGCGCGGGGCATGACTATCGTCGCCGCACTTAT
GACTGTCTTCTTTATCATGCAACTCGTAGGACAGGTGCCGGCAGCGCTCTGGGTCATTTTCGGCGAGGAC
CGCTTTCGCTGGAGCGCGACGATGATCGGCCTGTCGCTTGCGGTATTCGGAATCTTGCACGCCCTCGCTC
AAGCCTTCGTCACTGGTCCCGCCACCAAACGTTTCGGCGAGAAGCAGGCCATTATCGCCGGCATGGCGGC
CCCACGGGTGCGCATGATCGTGCTCCTGTCGTTGAGGACCCGGCTAGGCTGGCGGGGTTGCCTTACTGGT
TAGCAGAATGAATCACCGATACGCGAGCGAACGTGAAGCGACTGCTGCTGCAAAACGTCTGCGACCTGAG
CAACAACATGAATGGTCTTCGGTTTCCGTGTTTCGTAAAGTCTGGAAACGCGGAAGTCAGCGCCCTGCAC
CATTATGTTCCGGATCTGCATCGCAGGATGCTGCTGGCTACCCTGTGGAACACCTACATCTGTATTAACG
AAGCGCTGGCATTGACCCTGAGTGATTTTTCTCTGGTCCCGCCGCATCCATACCGCCAGTTGTTTACCCT
CACAACGTTCCAGTAACCGGGCATGTTCATCATCAGTAACCCGTATCGTGAGCATCCTCTCTCGTTTCAT
CGGTATCATTACCCCCATGAACAGAAATCCCCCTTACACGGAGGCATCAGTGACCAAACAGGAAAAAACC
GCCCTTAACATGGCCCGCTTTATCAGAAGCCAGACATTAACGCTTCTGGAGAAACTCAACGAGCTGGACG
CGGATGAACAGGCAGACATCTGTGAATCGCTTCACGACCACGCTGATGAGCTTTACCGCAGCTGCCTCGC
GCGTTTCGGTGATGACGGTGAAAACCTCTGACACATGCAGCTCCCGGAGACGGTCACAGCTTGTCTGTAA
GCGGATGCCGGGAGCAGACAAGCCCGTCAGGGCGCGTCAGCGGGTGTTGGCGGGTGTCGGGGCGCAGCCA
TGACCCAGTCACGTAGCGATAGCGGAGTGTATACTGGCTTAACTATGCGGCATCAGAGCAGATTGTACTG
AGAGTGCACCATTGCGGTGTGAAATACCGCACAGATGCGTAAGGAGAAAATACCGCATCAGGCGCTCTTC
CGCTTCCTCGCTCACTGACTCGCTGCGCTCGGTCGTTCGGCTGCGGCGAGCGGTATCAGCTCACTCAAAG
GCGGTAATACGGTTATCCACAGAATCAGGGGATAACGCAGGAAAGAACATGTGAGCAAAAGGCCAGCAAA
AGGCCAGGAACCGTAAAAAGGCCGCGTTGCTGGCGTTTTTCCATAGGCTCCGCCCCCCTGACGAGCATCA
CAAAAATCGACGCTCAAGTCAGAGGTGGCGAAACCCGACAGGACTATAAAGATACCAGGCGTTTCCCCCT
GGAAGCTCCCTCGTGCGCTCTCCTGTTCCGACCCTGCCGCTTACCGGATACCTGTCCGCCTTTCTCCCTT
CGGGAAGCGTGGCGCTTTCTCATAGCTCACGCTGTAGGTATCTCAGTTCGGTGTAGGTCGTTCGCTCCAA
GCTGGGCTGTGTGCACGAACCCCCCGTTCAGCCCGACCGCTGCGCCTTATCCGGTAACTATCGTCTTGAG
TCCAACCCGGTAAGACACGACTTATCGCCACTGGCAGCAGCCACTGGTAACAGGATTAGCAGAGCGAGGT
ATGTAGGCGGTGCTACAGAGTTCTTGAAGTGGTGGCCTAACTACGGCTACACTAGAAGGACAGTATTTGG
TATCTGCGCTCTGCTGAAGCCAGTTACCTTCGGAAAAAGAGTTGGTAGCTCTTGATCCGGCAAACAAACC
ACCGCTGGTAGCGGTGGTTTTTTTGTTTGCAAGCAGCAGATTACGCGCAGAAAAAAAGGATCTCAAGAAG
ATCCTTTGATCTTTTCTACGGGGTCTGACGCTCAGTGGAACGAAAACTCACGTTAAGGGATTTTGGTCAT
GAACAATAAAACTGTCTGCTTACATAAACAGTAATACAAGGGGTGTTATGAGCCATATTCAACGGGAAAC
GTCTTGCTCTAGGCCGCGATTAAATTCCAACATGGATGCTGATTTATATGGGTATAAATGGGCTCGCGAT
AATGTCGGGCAATCAGGTGCGACAATCTATCGATTGTATGGGAAGCCCGATGCGCCAGAGTTGTTTCTGA
AACATGGCAAAGGTAGCGTTGCCAATGATGTTACAGATGAGATGGTCAGACTAAACTGGCTGACGGAATT
TATGCCTCTTCCGACCATCAAGCATTTTATCCGTACTCCTGATGATGCATGGTTACTCACCACTGCGATC
CCCGGGAAAACAGCATTCCAGGTATTAGAAGAATATCCTGATTCAGGTGAAAATATTGTTGATGCGCTGG
CAGTGTTCCTGCGCCGGTTGCATTCGATTCCTGTTTGTAATTGTCCTTTTAACAGCGATCGCGTATTTCG
TCTCGCTCAGGCGCAATCACGAATGAATAACGGTTTGGTTGATGCGAGTGATTTTGATGACGAGCGTAAT
GGCTGGCCTGTTGAACAAGTCTGGAAAGAAATGCATAAACTTTTGCCATTCTCACCGGATTCAGTCGTCA
CTCATGGTGATTTCTCACTTGATAACCTTATTTTTGACGAGGGGAAATTAATAGGTTGTATTGATGTTGG
ACGAGTCGGAATCGCAGACCGATACCAGGATCTTGCCATCCTATGGAACTGCCTCGGTGAGTTTTCTCCT
TCATTACAGAAACGGCTTTTTCAAAAATATGGTATTGATAATCCTGATATGAATAAATTGCAGTTTCATT
TGATGCTCGATGAGTTTTTCTAAGAATTAATTCATGAGCGGATACATATTTGAATGTATTTAGAAAAATA
AACAAATAGGGGTTCCGCGCACATTTCCCCGAAAAGTGCCACCTAAATTGTAAGCGTTAATATTTTGTTA
AAATTCGCGTTAAATTTTTGTTAAATCAGCTCATTTTTTAACCAATAGGCCGAAATCGGCAAAATCCCTT
ATAAATCAAAAGAATAGACCGAGATAGGGT
[37 nt withheld, positions 6751-6787]
AAAGAACGTGGACTCCAACGTCAAAGG
[49 nt withheld, positions 6815-6863]
T
[91 nt withheld, positions 6865-6955]
G
[124 nt withheld, positions 6957-7080]
CCCATTCGCCA
